>Addgene plasmid #115868 | pAPM-D4 miR30-PIWIL2 ts1 | addgene full sequence | sequence record 232785 | Addgene NGS Result
AATCTGCTTAGGGTTAGGCGTTTTGCGCTGCTTCGCGATGTACGGGCCAGATATACGCGCTGTGGAATGT
GTGTCAGTTAGGGTGTGGAAAGTCCCCAGGCTCCCCAGCAGGCAGAAGTATGCAAAGCATGCATCTCAAT
TAGTCAGCAACCAGGTGTGGAAAGTCCCCAGGCTCCCCAGCAGGCAGAAGTATGCAAAGCATGCATCTCA
ATTAGTCAGCAACCATAGTCCCGCCCCTAACTCCGCCCATCCCGCCCCTAACTCCGCCCAGTTCCGCCCA
TTCTCCGCCCCATGGCTGACTAATTTTTTTTATTTATGCAGAGGCCGAGGCCGCCTCTGCCTCTGAGCTA
TTCCAGAAGTAGTGAGGAGGCTTTTTTGGAGGCCTAGGCTTTTGCAAAAAGCTCGCGTTGACATTGATTA
TTGACTAGTTATTAATAGTAATCAATTACGGGGTCATTAGTTCATAGCCCATATATGGAGTTCCGCGTTA
CATAACTTACGGTAAATGGCCCGCCTGGCTGACCGCCCAACGACCCCCGCCCATTGACGTCAATAATGAC
GTATGTTCCCATAGTAACGCCAATAGGGACTTTCCATTGACGTCAATGGGTGGAGTATTTACGGTAAACT
GCCCACTTGGCAGTACATCAAGTGTATCATATGCCAAGTACGCCCCCTATTGACGTCAATGACGGTAAAT
GGCCCGCCTGGCATTATGCCCAGTACATGACCTTATGGGACTTTCCTACTTGGCAGTACATCTACGTATT
AGTCATCGCTATTACCATGGTGATGCGGTTTTGGCAGTACATCAATGGGCGTGGATAGCGGTTTGACTCA
CGGGGATTTCCAAGTCTCCACCCCATTGACGTCAATGGGAGTTTGTTTTGGCACCAAAATCAACGGGACT
TTCCAAAATGTCGTAACAACTCCGCCCCATTGACGCAAATGGGCGGTAGGCGTGTACGGTGGGAGGTCTA
TATAAGCAGCGCGTTTTGCCTGTACTGGGTCTCTCTGGTTAGACCAGATCTGAGCCTGGGAGCTCTCTGG
CTAACTAGGGAACCCACTGCTTAAGCCTCAATAAAGCTTGCCTTGAGTGCTTCAAGTAGTGTGTGCCCGT
CTGTTGTGTGACTCTGGTAACTAGAGATCCCTCAGACCCTTTTAGTCAGTGTGGAAAATCTCTAGCAGTG
GCGCCCGAACAGGGACTTGAAAGCGAAAGGGAAACCAGAGGAGCTCTCTCGACGCAGGACTCGGCTTGCT
GAAGCGCGCACGGCAAGAGGCGAGGGGCGGCGACTGGTGAGTACGCCAAAAATTTTGACTAGCGGAGGCT
AGAAGGAGAGAGATGGGTGCGAGAGCGTCAGTATTAAGCGGGGGAGAATTAGATCGCGATGGGAAAAAAT
TCGGTTAAGGCCAGGGGGAAAGAAAAAATATAAATTAAAACATATAGTATGGGCAAGCAGGGAGCTAGAA
CGATTCGCAGTTAATCCTGGCCTGTTAGAAACATCAGAAGGCTGTAGACAAATACTGGGACAGCTACAAC
CATCCCTTCAGACAGGATCAGAAGAACTTAGATCATTATATAATACAGTAGCAACCCTCTATTGTGTGCA
TCAAAGGATAGAGATAAAAGACACCAAGGAAGCTTTAGACAAGATAGAGGAAGAGCAAAACAAAAGTAAG
ACCACCGCACAGCAAGCGGCCGGCCGCTGATCTTCAGACCTGGAGGAGGAGATATGAGGGACAATTGGAG
AAGTGAATTATATAAATATAAAGTAGTAAAAATTGAACCATTAGGAGTAGCACCCACCAAGGCAAAGAGA
AGAGTGGTGCAGAGAGAAAAAAGAGCAGTGGGAATAGGAGCTTTGTTCCTTGGGTTCTTGGGAGCAGCAG
GAAGCACTATGGGCGCAGCGTCAATGACGCTGACGGTACAGGCCAGACAATTATTGTCTGGTATAGTGCA
GCAGCAGAACAATTTGCTGAGGGCTATTGAGGCGCAACAGCATCTGTTGCAACTCACAGTCTGGGGCATC
AAGCAGCTCCAGGCAAGAATCCTGGCTGTGGAAAGATACCTAAAGGATCAACAGCTCCTGGGGATTTGGG
GTTGCTCTGGAAAACTCATTTGCACCACTGCTGTGCCTTGGAATGCTAGTTGGAGTAATAAATCTCTGGA
ACAGATTTGGAATCACACGACCTGGATGGAGTGGGACAGAGAAATTAACAATTACACAAGCTTAATACAC
TCCTTAATTGAAGAATCGCAAAACCAGCAAGAAAAGAATGAACAAGAATTATTGGAATTAGATAAATGGG
CAAGTTTGTGGAATTGGTTTAACATAACAAATTGGCTGTGGTATATAAAATTATTCATAATGATAGTAGG
AGGCTTGGTAGGTTTAAGAATAGTTTTTGCTGTACTTTCTATAGTGAATAGAGTTAGGCAGGGATATTCA
CCATTATCGTTTCAGACCCACCTCCCAACCCCGAGGGGACCCGACAGGCCCGAAGGAATAGAAGAAGAAG
GTGGAGAGAGAGACAGAGACAGATCCATTCGATTAGTGAACGGATCGGCACTGCGTGCGCCAATTCTGCA
GACAAATGGCAGTATTCATCCACAATTTTAAAAGAAAAGGGGGGATTGGGGGGTACAGTGCAGGGGAAAG
AATAGTAGACATAATAGCAACAGACATACAAACTAAAGAATTACAAAAACAAATTACAAAAATTCAAAAT
TTTCGGGTTTATTACAGGGACAGCAGAGATCCAGTTTGGTTAATTAACTGCAGCCCCGATAAAATAAAAG
ATTTTATTTAGTCTCCAGAAAAAGGGGGGAATGAAAGACCCCACCTGTAGGTTTGGCAAGCTAGCTGCAG
TAACGCCATTTTGCAAGGCATGGAAAAATACCAAACCAAGAATAGAGAAGTTCAGATCAAGGGCGGGTAC
ATGAAAATAGCTAACGTTGGGCCAAACAGGATATCTGCGGTGAGCAGTTTCGGCCCCGGCCCGGGGCCAA
GAACAGATGGTCACCGCAGTTTCGGCCCCGGCCCGAGGCCAAGAACAGATGGTCCCCAGATATGGCCCAA
CCCTCAGCAGTTTCTTAAGACCCATCAGATGTTTCCAGGCTCCCCCAAGGACCTGAAATGACCCTGCGCC
TTATTTGAATTAACCAATCAGCCTGCTTCTCGCTTCTGTTCGCGCGCTTCTGCTTCCCGAGCTCTATAAA
AGAGCTCACAACCCCTCACTCGGCGCGCCAGTCCTCCGACAGACTGAGTCGCCCGGGGGTCTAGAACGCG
TGCCGCCATGACCGAATACAAACCTACCGTGAGGCTGGCTACAAGAGATGATGTCCCAAGGGCTGTGAGA
ACACTGGCCGCCGCTTTTGCCGATTACCCTGCCACACGCCACACTGTGGACCCAGATCGGCATATCGAGA
GAGTGACTGAGCTGCAGGAACTGTTCCTGACCCGAGTGGGCCTGGACATTGGGAAGGTCTGGGTCGCAGA
CGATGGAGCAGCTGTGGCTGTCTGGACCACACCAGAGAGCGTGGAAGCCGGAGCTGTCTTTGCAGAGATC
GGCCCTAGAATGGCAGAACTGAGCGGCTCCAGGCTGGCAGCACAGCAGCAGATGGAGGGACTGCTGGCCC
CACACAGGCCTAAGGAACCAGCATGGTTCCTGGCTACCGTGGGGGTCTCTCCTGACCATCAGGGCAAAGG
ACTGGGAAGTGCTGTGGTCCTGCCAGGAGTGGAGGCTGCAGAACGAGCTGGAGTCCCTGCATTTCTGGAG
ACCTCTGCTCCACGAAACCTGCCCTTCTATGAACGGCTGGGCTTTACTGTGACCGCAGATGTGGAGGTCC
CCGAAGGACCTAGGACCTGGTGCATGACACGCAAACCCGGCGCCTGAGCGATCGCCGCGGCCGCCTTCTT
AACCCAACAGAAGGCTCGAGAAGGTATATTGCTGTTGACAGTGAGCGATCCCAGGTTGTCAATGTTCGAT
AGTGAAGCCACAGATGTATCGAACATTGACAACCTGGGAGTGCCTACTGCCTCGGACTTCAAGGGGCTAG
AATTCGGCAGCTGTAGATCTTAGCCACTTTTTAAAAGAAAAGGGGGGACTGGAAGGGCTAACTGCATCCG
GACTGTACTGGGTCTCTCTGGTTAGACCAGATCTGAGCCTGGGAGCTCTCTGGCTAACTAGGGAACCCAC
TGCTTAAGCCTCAATAAAGCTTGCCTTGAGTGCTTCAAGTAGTGTGTGCCCGTCTGTTGTGTGACTCTGG
TAACTAGAGATCCCTCAGACCCTTTTAGTCAGTGTGGAAAATCTCTAGCAGGGCCCGTTTCATGTGAGCA
AAAGGCCAGCAAAAGGCCAGGAACCGTAAAAAGGCCGCGTTGCTGGCGTTTTTCCATAGGCTCCGCCCCC
CTGACGAGCATCACAAAAATCGACGCTCAAGTCAGAGGTGGCGAAACCCGACAGGACTATAAAGATACCA
GGCGTTTCCCCCTGGAAGCTCCCTCGTGCGCTCTCCTGTTCCGACCCTGCCGCTTACCGGATACCTGTCC
GCCTTTCTCCCTTCGGGAAGCGTGGCGCTTTCTCATAGCTCACGCTGTAGGTATCTCAGTTCGGTGTAGG
TCGTTCGCTCCAAGCTGGGCTGTGTGCACGAACCCCCCGTTCAGCCCGACCGCTGCGCCTTATCCGGTAA
CTATCGTCTTGAGTCCAACCCGGTAAGACACGACTTATCGCCACTGGCAGCAGCCACTGGTAACAGGATT
AGCAGAGCGAGGTATGTAGGCGGTGCTACAGAGTTCTTGAAGTGGTGGCCTAACTACGGCTACACTAGAA
GAACAGTATTTGGTATCTGCGCTCTGCTGAAGCCAGTTACCTTCGGAAAAAGAGTTGGTAGCTCTTGATC
CGGCAAACAAACCACCGCTGGTAGCGGTGGTTTTTTTGTTTGCAAGCAGCAGATTACGCGCAGAAAAAAA
GGATCTCAAGAAGATCCTTTGATCTTTTCTACGGGGTCTGACGCTCAGTGGAACGAAAACTCACGTTAAG
GGATTTTGGTCATGAGATTATCAAAAAGGATCTTCACCTAGATCCTTTTAAATTAAAAATGAAGTTTTAA
ATCAATCTAAAGTATATATGAGTAAACTTGGTCTGACAGTTACCAATGCTTAATCAGTGAGGCACCTATC
TCAGCGATCTGTCTATTTCGTTCATCCATAGTTGCCTGACTCCCCGTCGTGTAGATAACTACGATACGGG
AGGGCTTACCATCTGGCCCCAGTGCTGCAATGATACCGCGAGACCCACGCTCACCGGCTCCAGATTTATC
AGCAATAAACCAGCCAGCCGGAAGGGCCGAGCGCAGAAGTGGTCCTGCAACTTTATCCGCCTCCATCCAG
TCTATTAATTGTTGCCGGGAAGCTAGAGTAAGTAGTTCGCCAGTTAATAGTTTGCGCAACGTTGTTGCCA
TTGCTACAGGCATCGTGGTGTCACGCTCGTCGTTTGGTATGGCTTCATTCAGCTCCGGTTCCCAACGATC
AAGGCGAGTTACATGATCCCCCATGTTGTGCAAAAAAGCGGTTAGCTCCTTCGGTCCTCCGATCGTTGTC
AGAAGTAAGTTGGCCGCAGTGTTATCACTCATGGTTATGGCAGCACTGCATAATTCTCTTACTGTCATGC
CATCCGTAAGATGCTTTTCTGTGACTGGTGAGTACTCAACCAAGTCATTCTGAGAATAGTGTATGCGGCG
ACCGAGTTGCTCTTGCCCGGCGTCAATACGGGATAATACCGCGCCACATAGCAGAACTTTAAAAGTGCTC
ATCATTGGAAAACGTTCTTCGGGGCGAAAACTCTCAAGGATCTTACCGCTGTTGAGATCCAGTTCGATGT
AACCCACTCGTGCACCCAACTGATCTTCAGCATCTTTTACTTTCACCAGCGTTTCTGGGTGAGCAAAAAC
AGGAAGGCAAAATGCCGCAAAAAAGGGAATAAGGGCGACACGGAAATGTTGAATACTCATACTCTTCCTT
TTTCAATATTATTGAAGCATTTATCAGGGTTATTGTCTCATGAGCGGATACATATTTGAATGTATTTAGA
AAAATAAACAAATAGGGGTTCCGCGCACATTTCCCCGAAAAGTGCCACCTGACGTCGACGGATCGGGAGA
TCTCCCGATCCCCTATGGTGCACTCTCAGTACAATCTGCTCTGATGCCGCATAGTTAAGCCAGTATCTGC
TCCCTGCTTGTGTGTTGGAGGTCGCTGAGTAGTGCGCGAGCAAAATTTAAGCTACAACAAGGCAAGGCTT
GACCGACAATTGCATGAAG
Features (pLannotate 1.2.2; 19 found; start..end, strand, type, name):
     69..398     +  promoter       SV40 promoter: SV40 enhancer and early promoter
    410..789     +  enhancer       CMV enhancer: human cytomegalovirus immediate early enhancer
    790..989     +  promoter       CMV promoter: human cytomegalovirus (CMV) immediate early promoter
   1007..1187    +  LTR            5' LTR (truncated): truncated 5' long terminal repeat (LTR) from HIV-1
   1234..1359    +  misc_feature   HIV-1 Ψ: packaging signal of human immunodeficiency virus type 1
   1343..1681    +  CDS            HIV-1 gag (fragment): gag protein from human immunodeficiency virus 1; gag
   1856..2089    +  misc_feature   RRE: The Rev response element (RRE) of HIV-1 allows for Rev-dependent mRNA export from the nucleus to the cytoplasm.
   2466..2566    +  CDS            Rev (fragment): human immunodeficiency virus 1 (HIV-1) Rev protein; rev; enhances nuclear export of unspliced and incompletely spliced viral mRNAs
   2616..2733    +  misc_feature   cPPT/CTS: central polypurine tract and central termination sequence of HIV-1
   2870..3277    +  promoter       SFFV promoter: spleen focus-forming virus long terminal repeat (LTR) promoter
   3298..3894    +  CDS            pac: PUAC_STRAD - Protein predicted: Swiss-Prot protein existence level 4. Detoxification of puromycin. From Streptomyces alboniger.
   3919..3964    +  ncRNA          5' miR-30a (fragment): sequence upstream of the 71-nt precursor of the human miR-30a microRNA (Zeng et al., 2002) miRNA
   4034..4059    +  ncRNA          3' miR-30a (fragment): sequence downstream of the 71-nt precursor of the human miR-30a microRNA (Zeng et al., 2002) miRNA
   4089..4108    +  misc_feature   cPPT/CTS (fragment): central polypurine tract and central termination sequence of HIV-1
   4140..4320    +  LTR            5' LTR (truncated): truncated 5' long terminal repeat (LTR) from HIV-1
   4391..4979    -  rep_origin     ori: high-copy-number ColE1/pMB1/pBR322/pUC origin of replication
   5150..6010    -  CDS            AmpR: β-lactamase; bla; confers resistance to ampicillin, carbenicillin, and related antibiotics
   6011..6115    -  promoter       AmpR promoter: bla
   6174..6226    -  misc_feature   bom (fragment): basis of mobility region from pBR322
