[The description below was written by a language model from this plasmid's Addgene catalogue record and pLannotate feature annotations shown in this document.]
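Description:
pAPM-D4 miR30-PIWIL2 ts1 is an HIV-1-based lentiviral transfer vector built on the pAPM-D4-mir30 backbone and designed to knock down human PIWIL2 (also known as HILI) by RNA interference. In bacteria it is maintained through a high-copy ColE1/pUC-type origin and selected with ampicillin via the β-lactamase gene. The annotated sequence is about 6.3 kb.

The viral portion begins with a CMV enhancer/promoter placed upstream of a truncated 5' LTR, an arrangement that drives transcription of the vector genome in packaging cells; an SV40 enhancer/early promoter element is also annotated just upstream. This is followed by the HIV-1 Ψ packaging signal extending into a gag fragment, the Rev response element for Rev-dependent nuclear export of the genomic RNA, and the cPPT/CTS, which aids nuclear import of the reverse-transcribed genome. A second truncated LTR element closes the vector at the 3' end; no WPRE is annotated.

The internal expression cassette uses the spleen focus-forming virus (SFFV) LTR promoter to produce a single Pol II transcript that encodes puromycin N-acetyltransferase (pac) and then carries the shRNA embedded between 5' and 3' miR-30a flanking sequences. Because the hairpin sits in a microRNA context downstream of the resistance gene, the cellular microRNA machinery is expected to process it into a PIWIL2-targeting small RNA, and puromycin selection enriches for transduced cells that express the knockdown transcript. The "ts1" in the name presumably denotes one target site among several, although the record does not say so. The associated publication concerns transcriptional repression of proviruses by the HUSH complex and its counteraction by the primate lentiviral proteins Vpx and Vpr.
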