Addgene plasmid #115868: pAPM-D4 miR30-PIWIL2 ts1
Purpose: PIWIL2 knockdown
Depositing lab: Jeremy Luban. Depositing organization: University of Massachusetts, Worcester. Publication: Primate immunodeficiency virus proteins Vpx and Vpr counteract transcriptional repression of proviruses by the HUSH complex. Yurkovetskiy L, Guney MH, Kim K, Goh SL, McCauley S, Dauphin A, Diehl WE, Luban J. Nat Microbiol. 2018 Dec;3(12):1354-1361. doi: 10.1038/s41564-018-0256-x. Epub 2018 Oct 8. PubMed 30297740.
Backbone
  Vector backbone: pAPM-D4-mir30
  Vector type: Lentiviral
  Selectable markers: Puromycin
Growth in bacteria
  Bacterial resistance: Ampicillin, 100 μg/mL
  Growth temperature: 30°C
  Growth strain: NEB Stable
  Copy number: High Copy
Gene/Insert
  Gene/Insert name: PIWIL2 shRNA
  gRNA/shRNA sequence: CGAACATTGACAACCTGGG
  Species: H. sapiens (human)
  Entrez Gene: PIWIL2 (a.k.a. CT80, HILI, PIWIL1L, mili)
  Promoter: SFFV
  Cloning method: Restriction Enzyme; 5′ cloning site Unknown (unknown if destroyed); 3′ cloning site Unknown (unknown if destroyed)
Terms and licenses: Academic/Nonprofit Terms; Industry Terms: Not Available to Industry
Depositor comments: PuroR . Please visit https://www.biorxiv.org/content/early/2018/04/03/293001 for bioRxiv preprint.
How to cite: pAPM-D4 miR30-PIWIL2 ts1 was a gift from Jeremy Luban (Addgene plasmid # 115868 ; http://n2t.net/addgene:115868 ; RRID:Addgene_115868)
